Addgene plasmid #104342: pJO629
Purpose: Express yeast Yap5-3xflag and reference flag-DHFR-ha protein, both are contolled by tetracycline mediated TDH promter, test protein expression and stability.
Depositing lab: Alexander Varshavsky. Depositing organization: California Institute of Technology. Publication: A reference-based protein degradation assay without global translation inhibitors. Oh JH, Chen SJ, Varshavsky A. J Biol Chem. 2017 Dec 29;292(52):21457-21465. doi: 10.1074/jbc.M117.814236. Epub 2017 Nov 9. PubMed 29122887.
Backbone
  Vector backbone: pRS313
  Backbone size w/o insert (bp): 4967
  Vector type: Yeast Expression
  Selectable markers: HIS3
Growth in bacteria
  Bacterial resistance: Ampicillin, 100 μg/mL
  Growth temperature: 37°C
  Growth strain: NEB Stable
  Copy number: Low Copy
Gene/Insert
  Gene/Insert name: pTDH3tc3-Yap5-3xFLAG-tCyc1-pTDHtc3-flagDHFRha-tCyc1 (alt name: PRT (promoter reference technique))
  Species: S. cerevisiae (budding yeast)
  Insert size (bp): 3788
  Entrez Gene: YAP5 (a.k.a. YIR018W)
  Tag / fusion protein: 3xFLAG (C terminal on backbone)
  Cloning method: Restriction Enzyme; 5′ cloning site AscI (not destroyed); 3′ cloning site BamHI (not destroyed)
  Sequencing primers: 5′ M13-forward; 3′ M13-reverse
Terms and licenses: Academic/Nonprofit Terms; Industry Terms: Not Available to Industry
Depositor comments: The 3788 bp insert covers entire PRT module.For cloning of gene of interest, just use Asc I/Bam HI sites.
How to cite: pJO629 was a gift from Alexander Varshavsky (Addgene plasmid # 104342 ; http://n2t.net/addgene:104342 ; RRID:Addgene_104342)
