[The description below was written by a language model from this plasmid's Addgene catalogue record and pLannotate feature annotations shown in this document.]
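Description:
pJO629 is a yeast expression plasmid built on the pRS313 shuttle backbone. It carries a CEN6/ARS element for stable low-copy maintenance in Saccharomyces cerevisiae and the HIS3 auxotrophic marker for selection. In E. coli it is propagated through a ColE1/pUC-type origin with ampicillin resistance. The usual pBluescript-derived remnants are also present: an f1 origin, lacZα fragments, and T7 and T3 promoters flanking the cloning region.

The roughly 3.8 kb insert is a complete "promoter reference technique" (PRT) module made of two tandem expression units in the same orientation. In the first, a TDH3 (GAP) promoter drives the S. cerevisiae transcription factor Yap5 fused at its C terminus to a 3xFLAG tag, followed by a CYC1 terminator. In the second, an identical TDH3 promoter drives mouse DHFR carrying an N-terminal FLAG tag and a C-terminal HA tag, again ending in a CYC1 terminator. The record describes both promoters as tetracycline-controlled (the "tc3" designation). The feature table shows an unannotated gap of a few hundred bases between each promoter and its coding sequence, where the tetracycline-responsive element presumably lies, but its nature is not stated in the record.

Because the test protein and the DHFR reference are expressed from matched, co-regulated promoters and share the FLAG epitope, both can be detected together. Yap5 levels can then be normalised to the reference to assess its expression and stability, and the associated work frames this as a degradation assay that avoids global translation inhibitors. The depositor notes that other genes of interest can be swapped in place of Yap5 using the retained AscI and BamHI sites.
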