Features (pLannotate 1.2.2; 28 found; start..end, strand, type, name):
    137..186     +  misc_feature   bom (fragment): basis of mobility region from pBR322
    187..267     -  CDS            MRM1 (fragment): MRM1_YEAST - Also known as PET56 From Saccharomyces cerevisiae (strain ATCC 204508 / S288c) (Baker's yeast).
    317..504     +  promoter       HIS3 promoter: S. cerevisiae HIS3
    505..1167    +  CDS            HIS3: imidazoleglycerol-phosphate dehydratase, required for histidine biosynthesis; S. cerevisiae HIS3; yeast auxotrophic marker
   1375..1426    +  misc_feature   bom (fragment): basis of mobility region from pBR322
   1454..1882    -  rep_origin     f1 ori (sequence partly withheld): f1 bacteriophage origin of replication; arrow indicates direction of (+) strand synthesis
   1886..2043    -  CDS            lacZα (fragment): LacZα fragment of β-galactosidase; lacZ fragment
   2046..2064    +  promoter       T7 promoter: promoter for bacteriophage T7 RNA polymerase
   2095..2761    +  promoter       GAP promoter: S. cerevisiae TDH3; promoter for glyceraldehyde-3-phosphate dehydrogenase
   3036..3770    +  CDS            YAP5: YAP5_YEAST - Experimental evidence at protein level: Swiss-Prot protein existence level 1. Transcription activator involved in the regulation of genes expressed in response to environmental changes and metabolic requirements. According to genome-wide promoter binding and gene expression studies it is a coregulator for the expression of ribosomal genes, while its own expression is induced by the cell cycle specific activator SBF (SWI4-SWI6). From Saccharomyces cerevisiae (strain ATCC 204508 / S288c) (Baker's yeast).
   3777..3842    +  CDS            3xFLAG: three tandem FLAG® epitope tags, followed by an enterokinase cleavage site
   3893..4082    +  terminator     CYC1 terminator: S. cerevisiae CYC1; transcription terminator for CYC1
   4111..4777    +  promoter       GAP promoter: S. cerevisiae TDH3; promoter for glyceraldehyde-3-phosphate dehydrogenase
   5058..5078    +  CDS            FLAG (fragment): FLAG® epitope tag, followed by an enterokinase cleavage site
   5088..5648    +  CDS            Dhfr: DYR_MOUSE - Experimental evidence at protein level: Swiss-Prot protein existence level 1. Key enzyme in folate metabolism. Contributes to the de novo mitochondrial thymidylate biosynthesis pathway (PubMed:25980602). Catalyzes an essential reaction for de novo glycine and purine synthesis, and for DNA precursor synthesis (PubMed:25980602). Binds its own mRNA. From Mus musculus (Mouse).
   5655..5680    +  CDS            3xHA (fragment): three tandem HA epitope tags
   5691..5938    +  terminator     CYC1 terminator: S. cerevisiae CYC1; transcription terminator for CYC1
   5941..6006    +  misc_feature   MCS (fragment): pBluescript multiple cloning site
   6018..6036    -  promoter       T3 promoter: promoter for bacteriophage T3 RNA polymerase
   6081..6097    -  protein_bind   lac operator: The lac repressor binds to the lac operator to inhibit transcription in E. coli. This inhibition can be relieved by adding lactose or isopropyl-β-D-thiogalactopyranoside (IPTG). lac repressor encoded by lacI
   6105..6135    -  promoter       lac promoter: promoter for the E. coli lac operon
   6150..6171    -  protein_bind   CAP binding site: CAP binding activates transcription in the presence of cAMP. E. coli catabolite activator protein
   6184..6276    -  CDS            lacI (fragment): lac repressor; lacI; The lac repressor binds to the lac operator to inhibit transcription in E. coli. This inhibition can be relieved by adding lactose or isopropyl-β-D-thiogalactopyranoside (IPTG).
   6459..7047    -  rep_origin     ori: high-copy-number ColE1/pMB1/pBR322/pUC origin of replication
   7218..8078    -  CDS            AmpR: β-lactamase; bla; confers resistance to ampicillin, carbenicillin, and related antibiotics
   8079..8183    -  promoter       AmpR promoter: bla
   8213..8716    -  misc_feature   CEN/ARS: S. cerevisiae CEN6 centromere fused to an autonomously replicating sequence
   8791..35      +  CDS            rop (fragment) (across the origin): Rop protein, which maintains plasmids at low copy number; rop
>Addgene plasmid #104342 | pJO629 | addgene full sequence | sequence record 207903 | Addgene NGS Result
TCGCGCGTTTCGGTGATGACGGTGAAAACCTCTGACACATGCAGCTCCCGGAGACGGTCACAGCTTGTCT
GTAAGCGGATGCCGGGAGCAGACAAGCCCGTCAGGGCGCGTCAGCGGGTGTTGGCGGGTGTCGGGGCTGG
CTTAACTATGCGGCATCAGAGCAGATTGTACTGAGAGTGCACCATAAATTCCCGTTTTAAGAGCTTGGTG
AGCGCTAGGAGTCACTGCCAGGTATCGTTTGAACACGGCATTAGTCAGGGAAGTCATAACACAGTCCTTT
CCCGCAATTTTCTTTTTCTATTACTCTTGGCCTCCTCTAGTACACTCTATATTTTTTTATGCCTCGGTAA
TGATTTTCATTTTTTTTTTTCCACCTAGCGGATGACTCTTTTTTTTTCTTAGCGATTGGCATTATCACAT
AATGAATTATACATTATATAAAGTAATGTGATTTCTTCGAAGAATATACTAAAAAATGAGCAGGCAAGAT
AAACGAAGGCAAAGATGACAGAGCAGAAAGCCCTAGTAAAGCGTATTACAAATGAAACCAAGATTCAGAT
TGCGATCTCTTTAAAGGGTGGTCCCCTAGCGATAGAGCACTCGATCTTCCCAGAAAAAGAGGCAGAAGCA
GTAGCAGAACAGGCCACACAATCGCAAGTGATTAACGTCCACACAGGTATAGGGTTTCTGGACCATATGA
TACATGCTCTGGCCAAGCATTCCGGCTGGTCGCTAATCGTTGAGTGCATTGGTGACTTACACATAGACGA
CCATCACACCACTGAAGACTGCGGGATTGCTCTCGGTCAAGCTTTTAAAGAGGCCCTAGGGGCCGTGCGT
GGAGTAAAAAGGTTTGGATCAGGATTTGCGCCTTTGGATGAGGCACTTTCCAGAGCGGTGGTAGATCTTT
CGAACAGGCCGTACGCAGTTGTCGAACTTGGTTTGCAAAGGGAGAAAGTAGGAGATCTCTCTTGCGAGAT
GATCCCGCATTTTCTTGAAAGCTTTGCAGAGGCTAGCAGAATTACCCTCCACGTTGATTGTCTGCGAGGC
AAGAATGATCATCACCGTAGTGAGAGTGCGTTCAAGGCTCTTGCGGTTGCCATAAGAGAAGCCACCTCGC
CCAATGGTACCAACGATGTTCCCTCCACCAAAGGTGTTCTTATGTAGTGACACCGATTATTTAAAGCTGC
AGCATACGATATATATACATGTGTATATATGTATACCTATGAATGTCAGTAAGTATGTATACGAACAGTA
TGATACTGAAGATGACAAGGTAATGCATCATTCTATACGTGTCATTCTGAACGAGGCGCGCTTTCCTTTT
TTCTTTTTGCTTTTTCTTTTTTTTTCTCTTGAACTCGACGGATCTATGCGGTGTGAAATACCGCACAGAT
GCGTAAGGAGAAAATACCGCATCAGGAAATTGTAAGCGTTAATATTTTGTTAAAATTCGCGTTAAATTTT
TGTTAAATCAGCTCATTTTTTAACCAATAGGCCGAAATCGGCAAAATCCCTTATAAATCAAAAGAATAGA
CCGAGATAGGGT
[37 nt withheld, positions 1553-1589]
AAAGAACGTGGACTCCAACGTCAAAGG
[49 nt withheld, positions 1617-1665]
T
[91 nt withheld, positions 1667-1757]
G
[124 nt withheld, positions 1759-1882]
CCATTCGCCATTCAGGCTGCGCAACTGTTGGGAAGGGCGATCGGTGCGGGCCTCTTCGCTATTACGCCAG
CTGGCGAAAGGGGGATGTGCTGCAAGGCGATTAAGTTGGGTAACGCCAGGGTTTTCCCAGTCACGACGTT
GTAAAACGACGGCCAGTGAATTGTAATACGACTCACTATAGGGCGAATTGGAGCTCCACCGCGGCGACTT
TATCATTATCAATACTGCCATTTCAAAGAATACGTAAATAATTAATAGTAGTGATTTTCCTAACTTTATT
TAGTCAAAAAATTAGCCTTTTAATTCTGCTGTAACCCGTACATGCCCAAAATAGGGGGCGGGTTACACAG
AATATATAACATCGTAGGTGTCTGGGTGAACAGTTTATTCCTGGCATCCACTAAATATAATGGAGCCCGC
TTTTTAAGCTGGCATCCAGAAAAAAAAAGAATCCCAGCACCAAAATATTGTTTTCTTCACCAACCATCAG
TTCATAGGTCCATTCTCTTAGCGCAACTACAGAGAACAGGGGCACAAACAGGCAAAAAACGGGCACAACC
TCAATGGAGTGATGCAACCTGCCTGGAGTAAATGATGACACAAGGCAATTGACCCACGCATGTATCTATC
TCATTTTCTTACACCTTCTATTACCTTCTGCTCTCTCTGATTTGGAAAAAGCTGAAAAAAAAGGTTGAAA
CCAGTTCCCTGAAATTATTCCCCTACTTGACTAATAAGTATATAAAGACGGTAGGTATTGATTGTAATTC
TGTAAATCTATTTCTTAAACTTCTTAAATTCTACTTTTATAGTTAGTCTTTTTTTTAGTTTTAAAACACC
AAGAACTTAGTTTCGAATAAACACACATAAACAAACAAAATCGTACGGGCCTAAAACATACCAGATCGCC
ACCCGCGCTTTAATCTGGAGAGGTGAAGAATACGACCACCTAGGCCTTAAGAACCGGTAAAACATACCAG
ATCGCCACCCGCGCTTTAATCTGGAGAGGTGAAGAATACGACCACCTACCGGTCAACAACAACAACAACA
ACAACAACAACTCGAGGCCTAAAACATACCAGATCGCCACCCGCGCTTTAATCTGGAGAGGTGAAGAATA
CGACCACCTAGGCCTCGAGAACATAGGCGCGCCATGGCTCTACCTCTGATAAAACCTAAGGAGTCTGAGG
AAAGCCACCTCGCTCTTTTGTCCAAGATCCACGTGTCCAAAAATTGGAAACTGCCTCCAAGGTTGCCCCA
TAGAGCAGCTCAGCGGAGGAAAAGAGTTCATCGACTTCACGAAGATTACGAAACTGAAGAAAATGATGAG
GAGCTACAGAAGAAAAAACGGCAGAATAGAGACGCCCAAAGGGCCTACAGAGAACGCAAAAACAACAAGT
TGCAAGTGCTGGAGGAAACCATAGAGTCACTGAGTAAGGTCGTTAAAAACTACGAAACGAAACTAAACCG
CCTCCAAAATGAACTTCAAGCGAAAGAATCGGAAAATCATGCCCTTAAACAGAAATTGGAGACCCTTACT
CTGAAACAAGCCTCTGTGCCTGCTCAGGACCCTATCCTGCAGAATTTGATCGAGAATTTCAAACCAATGA
AGGCGATACCTATTAAGTACAATACCGCTATCAAGCGCCACCAGCACTCGACAGAACTGCCTAGCTCTGT
CAAATGCGGCTTTTGTAACGACAACACTACTTGCGTTTGTAAAGAACTGGAAACAGATCACCGTAAAAGT
GACGACGGTGTGGCCACAGAACAGAAGGATATGTCGATGCCACATGCAGAGTGCAATAATAAAGATAACC
CCAATGGGCTCTGTAGTAATTGTACTAATATCGACAAATCATGTATCGACATCCGGTCCATCATCCACGG
ATCCGACTATAAAGACCATGACGGTGATTATAAAGATCATGATATCGATTACAAGGATGACGATGACAAG
TAAGCGGCCGCATTAGTTATGTCACGCTTACATTCACGCCCTCCCCCCACATCCGCTCTAACCGAAAAGG
AAGGAGTTAGACAACCTGAAGTCTAGGTCCCTATTTATTTTTTTATAGTTATGTTAGTATTAAGAACGTT
ATTTATATTTCAAATTTTTCTTTTTTTTCTGTACAGACGCGTGTACGCATGTAACATTATACTGAAAACC
TTGCTTGAGAAGGTTTTGGGACGCTCGAAGGCTTTAATTTGCGGCCGGCCCGACTTTATCATTATCAATA
CTGCCATTTCAAAGAATACGTAAATAATTAATAGTAGTGATTTTCCTAACTTTATTTAGTCAAAAAATTA
GCCTTTTAATTCTGCTGTAACCCGTACATGCCCAAAATAGGGGGCGGGTTACACAGAATATATAACATCG
TAGGTGTCTGGGTGAACAGTTTATTCCTGGCATCCACTAAATATAATGGAGCCCGCTTTTTAAGCTGGCA
TCCAGAAAAAAAAAGAATCCCAGCACCAAAATATTGTTTTCTTCACCAACCATCAGTTCATAGGTCCATT
CTCTTAGCGCAACTACAGAGAACAGGGGCACAAACAGGCAAAAAACGGGCACAACCTCAATGGAGTGATG
CAACCTGCCTGGAGTAAATGATGACACAAGGCAATTGACCCACGCATGTATCTATCTCATTTTCTTACAC
CTTCTATTACCTTCTGCTCTCTCTGATTTGGAAAAAGCTGAAAAAAAAGGTTGAAACCAGTTCCCTGAAA
TTATTCCCCTACTTGACTAATAAGTATATAAAGACGGTAGGTATTGATTGTAATTCTGTAAATCTATTTC
TTAAACTTCTTAAATTCTACTTTTATAGTTAGTCTTTTTTTTAGTTTTAAAACACCAAGAACTTAGTTTC
GAATAAACACACATAAACAAACAAAATCGTACGGGCCTAAAACATACCAGATCGCCACCCGCGCTTTAAT
CTGGAGAGGTGAAGAATACGACCACCTAGGCCTTAAGAACCGGTAAAACATACCAGATCGCCACCCGCGC
TTTAATCTGGAGAGGTGAAGAATACGACCACCTACCGGTCAACAACAACAACAACAACAACAACAACTCG
AGGCCTAAAACATACCAGATCGCCACCCGCGCTTTAATCTGGAGAGGTGAAGAATACGACCACCTAGGCC
TCGAGAACATATCGAATTCATGGACTACAAGGACGACGATGACAAGGGTGGGTCCATGGTTCGACCATTG
AACTGCATCGTCGCCGTGTCCCAAAATATGGGGATTGGCAAGAACGGAGACCTACCCTGGCCTCCGCTCA
GGAACGAGTTCAAGTACTTCCAAAGAATGACCACAACCTCTTCAGTGGAAGGTAAACAGAATCTGGTGAT
TATGGGTAGGAAAACCTGGTTCTCCATTCCTGAGAAGAATCGACCTTTAAAGGACAGAATTAATATAGTT
CTCAGTAGAGAACTCAAAGAACCACCACGAGGCGCTCATTTTCTTGCCAAAAGTTTGGATGATGCCTTAA
GACTTATTGAACAACCGGAATTGGCAAGTAAAGTAGACATGGTTTGGATAGTCGGAGGCAGTTCTGTTTA
CCAGGAAGCCATGAATCAACCAGGCCACCTCAGACTCTTTGTGACAAGGATCATGCAGGAATTTGAAAGT
GACACGTTTTTCCCAGAAATTGATTTGGGGAAATATAAACTTCTCCCAGAATACCCAGGCGTCCTCTCTG
AGGTCCAGGAGGAAAAAGGCATCAAGTATAAGTTTGAAGTCTACGAGAAGAAAGACGGTACCTACCCATA
CGATGTCCCAGATTACGCCTAACTCGAGTCATGTAATTAGTTATGTCACGCTTACATTCACGCCCTCCCC
CCACATCCGCTCTAACCGAAAAGGAAGGAGTTAGACAACCTGAAGTCTAGGTCCCTATTTATTTTTTTAT
AGTTATGTTAGTATTAAGAACGTTATTTATATTTCAAATTTTTCTTTTTTTTCTGTACAGACGCGTGTAC
GCATGTAACATTATACTGAAAACCTTGCTTGAGAAGGTTTTGGGACGCTCGAAGGCTTTAATTTGCGGCC
CGGGCTGCAGGAATTCGATATCAAGCTTATCGATACCGTCGACCTCGAGGGGGGGCCCGGTACCAGCTTT
TGTTCCCTTTAGTGAGGGTTAATTTCGAGCTTGGCGTAATCATGGTCATAGCTGTTTCCTGTGTGAAATT
GTTATCCGCTCACAATTCCACACAACATACGAGCCGGAAGCATAAAGTGTAAAGCCTGGGGTGCCTAATG
AGTGAGCTAACTCACATTAATTGCGTTGCGCTCACTGCCCGCTTTCCAGTCGGGAAACCTGTCGTGCCAG
CTGCATTAATGAATCGGCCAACGCGCGGGGAGAGGCGGTTTGCGTATTGGGCGCTCTTCCGCTTCCTCGC
TCACTGACTCGCTGCGCTCGGTCGTTCGGCTGCGGCGAGCGGTATCAGCTCACTCAAAGGCGGTAATACG
GTTATCCACAGAATCAGGGGATAACGCAGGAAAGAACATGTGAGCAAAAGGCCAGCAAAAGGCCAGGAAC
CGTAAAAAGGCCGCGTTGCTGGCGTTTTTCCATAGGCTCCGCCCCCCTGACGAGCATCACAAAAATCGAC
GCTCAAGTCAGAGGTGGCGAAACCCGACAGGACTATAAAGATACCAGGCGTTTCCCCCTGGAAGCTCCCT
CGTGCGCTCTCCTGTTCCGACCCTGCCGCTTACCGGATACCTGTCCGCCTTTCTCCCTTCGGGAAGCGTG
GCGCTTTCTCATAGCTCACGCTGTAGGTATCTCAGTTCGGTGTAGGTCGTTCGCTCCAAGCTGGGCTGTG
TGCACGAACCCCCCGTTCAGCCCGACCGCTGCGCCTTATCCGGTAACTATCGTCTTGAGTCCAACCCGGT
AAGACACGACTTATCGCCACTGGCAGCAGCCACTGGTAACAGGATTAGCAGAGCGAGGTATGTAGGCGGT
GCTACAGAGTTCTTGAAGTGGTGGCCTAACTACGGCTACACTAGAAGAACAGTATTTGGTATCTGCGCTC
TGCTGAAGCCAGTTACCTTCGGAAAAAGAGTTGGTAGCTCTTGATCCGGCAAACAAACCACCGCTGGTAG
CGGTGGTTTTTTTGTTTGCAAGCAGCAGATTACGCGCAGAAAAAAAGGATCTCAAGAAGATCCTTTGATC
TTTTCTACGGGGTCTGACGCTCAGTGGAACGAAAACTCACGTTAAGGGATTTTGGTCATGAGATTATCAA
AAAGGATCTTCACCTAGATCCTTTTAAATTAAAAATGAAGTTTTAAATCAATCTAAAGTATATATGAGTA
AACTTGGTCTGACAGTTACCAATGCTTAATCAGTGAGGCACCTATCTCAGCGATCTGTCTATTTCGTTCA
TCCATAGTTGCCTGACTCCCCGTCGTGTAGATAACTACGATACGGGAGGGCTTACCATCTGGCCCCAGTG
CTGCAATGATACCGCGAGACCCACGCTCACCGGCTCCAGATTTATCAGCAATAAACCAGCCAGCCGGAAG
GGCCGAGCGCAGAAGTGGTCCTGCAACTTTATCCGCCTCCATCCAGTCTATTAATTGTTGCCGGGAAGCT
AGAGTAAGTAGTTCGCCAGTTAATAGTTTGCGCAACGTTGTTGCCATTGCTACAGGCATCGTGGTGTCAC
GCTCGTCGTTTGGTATGGCTTCATTCAGCTCCGGTTCCCAACGATCAAGGCGAGTTACATGATCCCCCAT
GTTGTGCAAAAAAGCGGTTAGCTCCTTCGGTCCTCCGATCGTTGTCAGAAGTAAGTTGGCCGCAGTGTTA
TCACTCATGGTTATGGCAGCACTGCATAATTCTCTTACTGTCATGCCATCCGTAAGATGCTTTTCTGTGA
CTGGTGAGTACTCAACCAAGTCATTCTGAGAATAGTGTATGCGGCGACCGAGTTGCTCTTGCCCGGCGTC
AATACGGGATAATACCGCGCCACATAGCAGAACTTTAAAAGTGCTCATCATTGGAAAACGTTCTTCGGGG
CGAAAACTCTCAAGGATCTTACCGCTGTTGAGATCCAGTTCGATGTAACCCACTCGTGCACCCAACTGAT
CTTCAGCATCTTTTACTTTCACCAGCGTTTCTGGGTGAGCAAAAACAGGAAGGCAAAATGCCGCAAAAAA
GGGAATAAGGGCGACACGGAAATGTTGAATACTCATACTCTTCCTTTTTCAATATTATTGAAGCATTTAT
CAGGGTTATTGTCTCATGAGCGGATACATATTTGAATGTATTTAGAAAAATAAACAAATAGGGGTTCCGC
GCACATTTCCCCGAAAAGTGCCACCTGACGGATCGCTTGCCTGTAACTTACACGCGCCTCGTATCTTTTA
ATGATGGAATAATTTGGGAATTTACTCTGTGTTTATTTATTTTTATGTTTTGTATTTGGATTTTAGAAAG
TAAATAAAGAAGGTAGAAGAGTTACGGAATGAAGAAAAAAAAATAAACAAAGGTTTAAAAAATTTCAACA
AAAAGCGTACTTTACATATATATTTATTAGACAAGAAAAGCAGATTAAATAGATATACATTCGATTAACG
ATAAGTAAAATGTAAAATCACAGGATTTTCGTGTGTGGTCTTCTACACAGACAAGATGAAACAATTCGGC
ATTAATACCTGAGAGCAGGAAGAGCAAGATAAAAGGTAGTATTTGTTGGCGATCCCCCTAGAGTCTTTTA
CATCTTCGGAAAACAAAAACTATTTTTTCTTTAATTTCTTTTTTTACTTTCTATTTTTAATTTATATATT
TATATTAAAAAATTTAAATTATAATTATTTTTATAGCACGTGATGAAAAGGACCCTAAGAAACCATTATT
ATCATGACATTAACCTATAAAAATAGGCGTATCACGAGGCCCTTTCGTC
