>Addgene plasmid #104342 | pJO629 | depositor partial sequence | sequence record 197558 | M13 -R
NNNNNNNNNNNNNACCCTCACTAAAGGGAANAAAAGCTGGTACCGGGCCCCCCCTCGAGGTCGACGGTAT
CGATAAGCTTGATATCGAATTCCTGCAGCCCGGGCCGCAAATTAAAGCCTTCGAGCGTCCCAAAACCTTC
TCAAGCAAGGTTTTCAGTATAATGTTACATGCGTACACGCGTCTGTACAGAAAAAAAAGAAAAATTTGAA
ATATAAATAACGTTCTTAATACTAACATAACTATAAAAAAATAAATAGGGACCTAGACTTCAGGTTGTCT
AACTCCTTCCTTTTCGGTTAGAGCGGATGTGGGGGGAGGGCGTGAATGTAAGCGTGACATAACTAATTAC
ATGACTCGAGTTAGGCGTAATCTGGGACATCGTATGGGTAGGTACCGTCTTTCTTCTCGTAGACTTCAAA
CTTATACTTGATGCCTTTTTCCTCCTGGACCTCAGAGAGGACGCCTGGGTATTCTGGGAGAAGTTTATAT
TTCCCCAAATCAATTTCTGGGAAAAACGTGTCACTTTCAAATTCCTGCATGATCCTTGTCACAAAGAGTC
TGAGGTGGCCTGGTTGATTCATGGCTTCCTGGTAAACAGAACTGCCTCCGACTATCCAAACCATGTCTAC
TTTACTTGCCAATTCCGGTTGTTCAATAAGTCTTAAGGCATCATCCAAACTTTTGGCAAGAAAATGAGCG
CCTCGTGGTGGTTCTTTGAGTTCTCTACTGAGAACTATATTAATTCTGTCCTTTAAAGGTCGATTCTTCT
CAGGAATGGAGAACCAGGTTTTCCTACCCATAATCACCAGATTCTGTTTACCTTCCACTGAAGAGGTTGT
GGTCATTCTTTGGAAGTACTTGAACTCGTTCCTGAGCGGAGGCCAGGGTAGGTCTCCGTTCTTGCCAATC
CCCATATTTTGGGACACGGCGACGATGCAGTTCAATGGTCGAACCATGGNCCCACCCTTGTCATCGTCGT
CCTTGTAGTCCATGAANTCG
