>Addgene plasmid #104342 | pJO629 | depositor partial sequence | sequence record 197563 | M13-F
GNNNNNNNNNNNNNGGGCGATTGGAGCTCCACCGCGGCGACTTTATCATTATCAATACTGCCATTTCAAA
GAATACGTAAATAATTAATAGTAGTGATTTTCCTAACTTTATTTAGTCAAAAAATTAGCCTTTTAATTCT
GCTGTAACCCGTACATGCCCAAAATAGGGGGCGGGTTACACAGAATATATAACATCGTAGGTGTCTGGGT
GAACAGTTTATTCCTGGCATCCACTAAATATAATGGAGCCCGCTTTTTAAGCTGGCATCCAGAAAAAAAA
AGAATCCCAGCACCAAAATATTGTTTTCTTCACCAACCATCAGTTCATAGGTCCATTCTCTTAGCGCAAC
TACAGAGAACAGGGGCACAAACAGGCAAAAAACGGGCACAACCTCAATGGAGTGATGCAACCTGCCTGGA
GTAAATGATGACACAAGGCAATTGACCCACGCATGTATCTATCTCATTTTCTTACACCTTCTATTACCTT
CTGCTCTCTCTGATTTGGAAAAAGCTGAAAAAAAAGGTTGAAACCAGTTCCCTGAAATTATTCCCCTACT
TGACTAATAAGTATATAAAGACGGTAGGTATTGATTGTAATTCTGTAAATCTATTTCTTAAACTTCTTAA
ATTCTACTTTTATAGTTAGTCTTTTTTTTAGTTTTAAAACACCAAGAACTTAGTTTCGAATAAACACACA
TAAACAAACAAAATCGTACGGGCCTAAAACATACCAGATCGCCACCCGCGCTTTAATCTGGAGAGGTGAA
GAATACGACCACCTAGGCCTTAAGAACCGGTAAAACATACCAGATCGCCACCCGCGCTTTAATCTGGAGA
GGTGAAGAATACGACCACCTACCGGTCAACAACAACAACAACAACAACAACAACTCGAGGCCTAAAACAT
ACCAGATCGCCACCCGCGCTTTAATCTGGAGAGGTGAAGAATACGACCACCTNNNCTCGAGANNTAGGNN
CCGNCATGGCTCNACNNNNN
